Addgene plasmid #244758: CL20_mEGFP_FOidr_206
Purpose: Express mEGFP-tagged intrinsically disordered protein (IDR), FOidr_206, derived from human fusion protein UBXN4_R3HDM1
Depositing lab: Richard Kriwacki. Depositing organization: St. Jude Children's Research Hospital. Publication: Proteome-wide computational analyses reveal links between protein condensate formation and RNA biology. Maiti S, Tripathi S, Baggett DW, Phillips AH, Park CG, Wang J, Wahiduzzaman, Freyaldenhoven WT, Kinger S, Pioso BJ, Bollinger JC, Somjee R, Lang B, Babu MM, Kriwacki RW. Sci Adv. 2025 Dec 5;11(49):eady1420. doi: 10.1126/sciadv.ady1420. Epub 2025 Dec 3. PubMed 41337585.
Backbone
  Vector backbone: CL20
  Vector type: Mammalian Expression
Growth in bacteria
  Bacterial resistance: Ampicillin, 100 μg/mL
  Growth temperature: 37°C
  Growth strain: NEB Stable
  Copy number: High Copy
Gene/Insert
  Gene/Insert name: FOidr_206
  Species: H. sapiens (human)
  Mutation: Unmutated
  Tag / fusion protein: monomeric EGFP (N terminal on insert)
  Cloning method: Restriction Enzyme; 5′ cloning site Unknown (unknown if destroyed)
Terms and licenses: Academic/Nonprofit Terms; Industry Terms: Not Available to Industry
Depositor comments: UBXN4_R3HDM1_485_598
How to cite: CL20_mEGFP_FOidr_206 was a gift from Richard Kriwacki (Addgene plasmid # 244758 ; http://n2t.net/addgene:244758 ; RRID:Addgene_244758)
