[The description below was written by a language model from this plasmid's Addgene catalogue record and pLannotate feature annotations shown in this document.]
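Description:
CL20_mEGFP_FOidr_206 is a 7,422-nt plasmid built on the CL20 backbone. The catalogue lists it as a mammalian expression vector, and the annotated features show the layout of a self-inactivating HIV-1-based lentiviral transfer vector. It is propagated in E. coli through a high-copy ColE1/pUC-type origin and selected with ampicillin via the β-lactamase gene. The recombination-reducing host strain recorded for it is consistent with the presence of repeated LTR sequences. The viral portion begins with a CMV enhancer fused to a truncated 5' LTR, an arrangement that typically allows genomic RNA to be transcribed without Tat. This is followed by the Ψ packaging signal with a partial gag region, the cPPT/CTS, the Rev response element, and a ΔU3 3' LTR (annotated only as a fragment) backed by a rabbit β-globin polyadenylation signal. Short matches to vif, rev and nef appear to be residual HIV-1 sequence rather than functional genes. An SV40 origin and poly(A) signal, along with lac promoter/operator remnants, sit in the plasmid backbone.

The payload lies between the RRE and the 3' LTR. An internal CMV enhancer/promoter drives monomeric EGFP fused at the N terminus of FOidr_206, an unmutated human intrinsically disordered region. The depositor notes place it at residues 485–598 of the UBXN4_R3HDM1 fusion protein, and the feature table identifies the insert as an R3HDM1 fragment. No mammalian selection marker is annotated, so the mEGFP tag is the only evident readout of expression. The construct is intended to express the fluorescently tagged IDR in mammalian cells, and the associated publication concerns protein condensate formation and its links to RNA biology. The record does not say whether it is delivered by transfection or as packaged virus.
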