Features (pLannotate 1.2.2; 29 found; start..end, strand, type, name):
    199..254     -  polyA_signal   β-globin poly(A) signal: rabbit β-globin polyadenylation signal (Gil and Proudfoot, 1987)
    340..475     -  LTR            3' LTR (ΔU3) (fragment): self-inactivating 3' long terminal repeat (LTR) from HIV-1
    477..545     -  CDS            nef (fragment): NEF_HV1Z2 - Experimental evidence at protein level: Swiss-Prot protein existence level 1. Extracellular Nef protein targets CD4(+) T-lymphocytes for apoptosis by interacting with CXCR4 surface receptors. From Human immunodeficiency virus type 1 group M subtype D (isolate Z2/CDC-Z34) (HIV-1).
    571..912     -  CDS            R3HDM1 (fragment): R3HD1_HUMAN - Also known as KIAA0029, R3HDM. Experimental evidence at protein level: Swiss-Prot protein existence level 1. From Homo sapiens (Human).
    955..1671    -  CDS            mEGFP: mEGFP is a basic (constitutively fluorescent) green fluorescent protein published in 2002, derived from Aequorea victoria. It has moderate acid sensitivity.
   1685..1722    -  misc_feature   MCS (fragment): multiple cloning site
   1721..1737    -  promoter       tight TRE promoter (fragment): Tet-responsive promoter PTight, consisting of seven tet operator sequences followed by the minimal CMV promoter
   1753..1956    -  promoter       CMV promoter: human cytomegalovirus (CMV) immediate early promoter
   1957..2260    -  enhancer       CMV enhancer: human cytomegalovirus immediate early enhancer
   2328..2344    -  misc_feature   MCS (fragment): multiple cloning site
   2344..2369    -  CDS            Rev (fragment): human immunodeficiency virus 1 (HIV-1) Rev protein; rev; enhances nuclear export of unspliced and incompletely spliced viral mRNAs
   2746..2979    -  misc_feature   RRE: The Rev response element (RRE) of HIV-1 allows for Rev-dependent mRNA export from the nucleus to the cytoplasm.
   3113..3196    -  CDS            vif (fragment): VIF_HV1BR - Experimental evidence at protein level: Swiss-Prot protein existence level 1. Counteracts the innate antiviral activity of host APOBEC3F and APOBEC3G. Forms a complex with host APOBEC3F and APOBEC3G thus preventing the entry of these lethally hypermutating enzymes into progeny virions. Recruits an active E3 ubiquitin ligase complex composed of elongin BC, CUL5, and RBX2 to induce polyubiquitination of APOBEC3G and APOBEC3F. In turn, they are directed to the 26S proteasome for degradation. Vif interaction with APOBEC3G also blocks its cytidine deaminase activity in a proteasome-inde
   3339..3456    -  misc_feature   cPPT/CTS: central polypurine tract and central termination sequence of HIV-1
   3605..3964    -  CDS            HIV-1 gag (fragment): gag protein from human immunodeficiency virus 1; gag
   3948..4073    -  misc_feature   HIV-1 Ψ: packaging signal of human immunodeficiency virus type 1
   4120..4377    -  LTR            5' LTR (truncated): truncated 5' long terminal repeat (LTR) from HIV-1
   4379..4758    -  enhancer       CMV enhancer: human cytomegalovirus immediate early enhancer
   4789..4893    +  promoter       AmpR promoter: bla
   4894..5754    +  CDS            AmpR: β-lactamase; bla; confers resistance to ampicillin, carbenicillin, and related antibiotics
   5925..6513    +  rep_origin     ori: high-copy-number ColE1/pMB1/pBR322/pUC origin of replication
   6696..6750    +  CDS            lacI (fragment): lac repressor; lacI; The lac repressor binds to the lac operator to inhibit transcription in E. coli. This inhibition can be relieved by adding lactose or isopropyl-β-D-thiogalactopyranoside (IPTG).
   6752..6886    -  polyA_signal   SV40 poly(A) signal: SV40 polyadenylation signal
   6906..7041    -  rep_origin     SV40 ori: SV40 origin of replication
   7065..7087    -  promoter       SV40 promoter (fragment): SV40 enhancer and early promoter
   7094..7133    +  CDS            lacI (fragment): lac repressor; lacI; The lac repressor binds to the lac operator to inhibit transcription in E. coli. This inhibition can be relieved by adding lactose or isopropyl-β-D-thiogalactopyranoside (IPTG).
   7146..7167    +  protein_bind   CAP binding site: CAP binding activates transcription in the presence of cAMP. E. coli catabolite activator protein
   7182..7212    +  promoter       lac promoter: promoter for the E. coli lac operon
   7220..7236    +  protein_bind   lac operator: The lac repressor binds to the lac operator to inhibit transcription in E. coli. This inhibition can be relieved by adding lactose or isopropyl-β-D-thiogalactopyranoside (IPTG). lac repressor encoded by lacI
>Addgene plasmid #244758 | CL20_mEGFP_FOidr_206 | addgene full sequence | sequence record 490790 | Addgene NGS Result
AAAAAAAATCTAACCTCAAGTCAAGGCTTTTCTATGGAATAAGGAATGGACAGCAGGGGGCTGTTTCATA
TACTGATGACCTCTTTATAGCCAACCTTTGTTCATGGCAGCCAGCATATGGGCATATGTTGCCAAACTCT
AAACCAAATACTCATTCTGATGTTTTAAATGATTTGCCCTCCCATATGTCCTTCCGAGTGAGAGACACAA
AAAATTCCAACACACTATTGCAATGAAAATAAATTTCCTTTATTAGCCAGAAGTCAGATGCTCAAGGGGC
TTCATGATGTCCCCATAATTTTTGGCAGAGGGAAAAAGATCTGCTAGCTCGAGCAGCTGAAGCTTTATTG
AGGCTTAAGCAGTGGGTTCCCTAGTTAGCCAGAGAGCTCCCAGGCTCAGATCTGGTCTAACCAGAGAGAC
CCAGTACAGGCAAAAAGCAGATCTTGTCTTCTTTGGGAGTGAATTAGCCCTTCCAGTCCCCCCTTTTCTT
TTAAAAAGTGGCTAAGATCTACAGCTGCCTTGTAAGTCATTGGTCTTAAAGGTACCGTAATCTTATCTAG
AACCGGTTCAGGTTTCACCTGCTCCAAGGTCTGTGGATGCAGCTTTTTTAGCCTGACGGCGTCCGCGGTT
GCCGTGACGTGAACCTGGTTGCCCCTGCTGATTAGGAATGTGCCCATGCAGAACTGCAGGGGGATTATAC
TGCAGAGGCTGACCCAATAAAGGATAGCGGCTGTCGCCCTGTCCCGGCACAAATGGACGCGAGAATTGTG
GCATAATAGACAGAGGCGGCCCACTGGGACGTACGGTCTTCAATGTACTCAACTGGGCAGGAGCAGGCGA
TTGCGCGGGACTAATAATTGGTGAGGACAGTTGCGGCGAATGCTGTACGATATTGTCCACCGACGAGAAC
TCCCGGGAAGCGGCCGCACTTCCCCCGGAGCCTCCGCTTCCGCCCTTGTACAGCTCGTCCATGCCGAGAG
TGATCCCGGCGGCGGTCACGAACTCCAGCAGGACCATGTGATCGCGCTTCTCGTTGGGGTCTTTGCTCAG
CTTGGACTGGGTGCTCAGGTAGTGGTTGTCGGGCAGCAGCACGGGGCCGTCGCCGATGGGGGTGTTCTGC
TGGTAGTGGTCGGCGAGCTGCACGCTGCCGTCCTCGATGTTGTGGCGGATCTTGAAGTTCACCTTGATGC
CGTTCTTCTGCTTGTCGGCCATGATATAGACGTTGTGGCTGTTGTAGTTGTACTCCAGCTTGTGCCCCAG
GATGTTGCCGTCCTCCTTGAAGTCGATGCCCTTCAGCTCGATGCGGTTCACCAGGGTGTCGCCCTCGAAC
TTCACCTCGGCGCGGGTCTTGTAGTTGCCGTCGTCCTTGAAGAAGATGGTGCGCTCCTGGACGTAGCCTT
CGGGCATGGCGGACTTGAAGAAGTCGTGCTGCTTCATGTGGTCGGGGTAGCGGCTGAAGCACTGCACGCC
GTAGGTCAGGGTGGTCACGAGGGTGGGCCAGGGCACGGGCAGCTTGCCGGTGGTGCAGATGAACTTCAGG
GTCAGCTTGCCGTAGGTGGCATCGCCCTCGCCCTCGCCGGACACGCTGAACTTGTGGCCGTTTACGTCGC
CGTCCAGCTCGACCAGGATGGGCACCACCCCGGTGAACAGCTCCTCGCCCTTGCTCACCATGGTGGCGAC
CGGTGGATCCCGGGCCCGCGGTACCGTCGACTGCAGAATTCGGTTCACTAAACGAGCCCGGTTCACTAAA
CGAGCTCTGCTTATATAGACCTCCCACCGTACACGCCTACCGCCCATTTGCGTCAATGGGGCGGAGTTGT
TACGACATTTTGGAAAGTCCCGTTGATTTTGGTGCCAAAACAAACTCCCATTGACGTCAATGGGGTGGAG
ACTTGGAAATCCCCGTGAGTCAAACCGCTATCCACGCCCATTGATGTACTGCCAAAACCGCATCACCATG
GTAATAGCGATGACTAATACGTAGATGTACTGCCAAGTAGGAAAGTCCCATAAGGTCATGTACTGGGCAT
AATGCCAGGCGGGCCATTTACCGTCATTGACGTCAATAGGGGGCGTACTTGGCATATGATACACTTGATG
TACTGCCAAGTGGGCAGTTTACCGTAAATACTCCACCCATTGACGTCAATGGAAAGTCCCTATTGGCGTT
ACTATGGGAACATACGTCATTATTGACGTCAATGGGCGGGGGTCGTTGGGCGGTCAGCCAGGCGGGCCAT
TTACCGTAAGTTATGTAACGCGGAACTCCATATATGGGCTATGAACTAATGACCCCGTAATTGATTACTA
TTAATAACTAGCACGCGTTCGAAGCTTGAGCTCGGTCCCCTCGGGGTTGGGAGGTGGGTCTGAAACGATA
ATGGTGAATATCCCTGCCTAACTCTATTCACTATAGAAAGTACAGCAAAAACTATTCTTAAACCTACCAA
GCCTCCTACTATCATTATGAATAATTTTATATACCACAGCCAATTTGTTATGTTAAACCAATTCCACAAA
CTTGCCCATTTATCTAATTCCAATAATTCTTGTTCATTCTTTTCTTGCTGGTTTTGCGATTCTTCAATTA
AGGAGTGTATTAAGCTTGTGTAATTGTTAATTTCTCTGTCCCACTCCATCCAGGTCGTGTGATTCCAAAT
CTGTTCCAGAGATTTATTACTCCAACTAGCATTCCAAGGCACAGCAGTGGTGCAAATGAGTTTTCCAGAG
CAACCCCAAATCCCCAGGAGCTGTTGATCCTTTAGGTATCTTTCCACAGCCAGGATTCTTGCCTGGAGCT
GCTTGATGCCCCAGACTGTGAGTTGCAACAGATGCTGTTGCGCCTCAATAGCCCTCAGCAAATTGTTCTG
CTGCTGCACTATACCAGACAATAATTGTCTGGCCTGTACCGTCAGCGTCATTGACGCTGCGCCCATAGTG
CTTCCTGCTGCTCCCAAGAACCCAAGGAACAAAGCTCCTATTCCCACTGCTCTTTTTTCTCTCTGCACCA
CTCTTCTCTTTGCCTTGGTGGGTGCTACTCCTAATGGTTCAATTTTTACTACTTTATATTTATATAATTC
ACTTCTCCAATTGTCCCTCATATCTCCTCCTTATGGTGTTTTACTAAACTTTTCCATGTTCTAATCCTCA
TCCTGTCTACTTGCCACACAATCATCACCTGCCATCTGTTTTCCATAATCCCTAATGATCTTTGCTTTTC
TTCTTGGCACTACTTTTATGTCACTATTATCTTGTATTACTACTGCCCCTTCACCTTTCCAGAGGAGCTT
TGCTGGTCCTTTCCAAAGTGGATTTCTGCTGTCCCTGTAATAAACCCGAAAATTTTGAATTTTTGTAATT
TGTTTTTGTAATTCTTTAGTTTGTATGTCTGTTGCTATTATGTCTACTATTCTTTCCCCTGCACTGTACC
CCCCAATCCCCCCTTTTCTTTTAAAATTGTGGATGAATACTGCCATTTGTACTGCTGTCTTAAGATGTTC
AGCCTGATCTCTTACCTGTCCTATAATTTTCTTTAATTCTTTATTCATAGATTCTACTACTCCTTGACTT
TGGGGATTGTAGGGAATTTCCAGGTCTGAAGATCCTGCTGCTTGCTGTGCTTTTTTCTTACTTTTGTTTT
GCTCTTCCTCTATCTTGTCTAAAGCTTCCTTGGTGTCTTTTATCTCTATCCTTTGATGCACACAATAGAG
GGTTGCTACTGTATTATATAATGATCTAAGTTCTTCTGATCCTGTCTGAAGGGATGGTTGTAGCTGTCCC
AGTATTTGTCTACAGCCTTCTGATGTTTCTAACAGGCCAGTATTAACTGCGAATCGTTCTAGCTCCCTGC
TTGCCCATACTATATGTTTTAATTTATATTTTTTCTTTCCCCCTGGCCTTAACCGAATTTTTTCCCATCG
CGATCTAATTCTCCCCCGCTTAATACTGACGCTCTCGCACCCATCTCTCTCCTTCTAGCCTCCGCTAGTC
AAAATTTTTGGCGTACTCACCAGTCGCCGCCCCTCGCCTCTTGCCGTGCGCGCTTCAGCAAGCCGAGTCC
TGCGTCGAGAGAGCTCCTCTGGTTTCCCTTTCGCTTTCAAGTCCCTGTTCGGGCGCCACTGCTAGAGATT
TTCCACACTGACTAAAAGGGTCTGAGGGATCTCTAGTTACCAGAGTCACACAACAGACGGGCACACACTA
CTTGAAGCACTCAAGGCAAGCTTTATTGAGGCTTAAGCAGTGGGTTCCCTAGTTAGCCAGAGAGCTCCCA
GGCTCAGATCTGGTCTAACCAGAGAGACCCAGTACAGGCAAAAAGCAGCTGCTTATATGCAGGATCTGAG
GGCTCGCCACTCCCCAGTCCCGCCCAGGCCACGCCTCCCATGGTAATAGCGATGACTAATACGTAGATGT
ACTGCCAAGTAGGAAAGTCCCATAAGGTCATGTACTGGGCATAATGCCAGGCGGGCCATTTACCGTCATT
GACGTCAATAGGGGGCGTACTTGGCATATGATACACTTGATGTACTGCCAAGTGGGCAGTTTACCGTAAA
TACTCCACCCATTGACGTCAATGGAAAGTCCCTATTGGCGTTACTATGGGAACATACGTCATTATTGACG
TCAATGGGCGGGGGTCGTTGGGCGGTCAGCCAGGCGGGCCATTTACCGTAAGTTATGTAACGCGGAACTC
CATATATGGGCTATGAACTAATGACCCCGTAATTGATTACTATTAATAACTAGTCAATAATCAATGTCGA
CCCAGGTGGCACTTTTCGGGGAAATGTGCGCGGAACCCCTATTTGTTTATTTTTCTAAATACATTCAAAT
ATGTATCCGCTCATGAGACAATAACCCTGATAAATGCTTCAATAATATTGAAAAAGGAAGAGTATGAGTA
TTCAACATTTCCGTGTCGCCCTTATTCCCTTTTTTGCGGCATTTTGCCTTCCTGTTTTTGCTCACCCAGA
AACGCTGGTGAAAGTAAAAGATGCTGAAGATCAGTTGGGTGCACGAGTGGGTTACATCGAACTGGATCTC
AACAGCGGTAAGATCCTTGAGAGTTTTCGCCCCGAAGAACGTTTTCCAATGATGAGCACTTTTAAAGTTC
TGCTATGTGGCGCGGTATTATCCCGTATTGACGCCGGGCAAGAGCAACTCGGTCGCCGCATACACTATTC
TCAGAATGACTTGGTTGAGTACTCACCAGTCACAGAAAAGCATCTTACGGATGGCATGACAGTAAGAGAA
TTATGCAGTGCTGCCATAACCATGAGTGATAACACTGCGGCCAACTTACTTCTGACAACGATCGGAGGAC
CGAAGGAGCTAACCGCTTTTTTGCACAACATGGGGGATCATGTAACTCGCCTTGATCGTTGGGAACCGGA
GCTGAATGAAGCCATACCAAACGACGAGCGTGACACCACGATGCCTGTAGCAATGGCAACAACGTTGCGC
AAACTATTAACTGGCGAACTACTTACTCTAGCTTCCCGGCAACAATTAATAGACTGGATGGAGGCGGATA
AAGTTGCAGGACCACTTCTGCGCTCGGCCCTTCCGGCTGGCTGGTTTATTGCTGATAAATCTGGAGCCGG
TGAGCGTGGGTCTCGCGGTATCATTGCAGCACTGGGGCCAGATGGTAAGCCCTCCCGTATCGTAGTTATC
TACACGACGGGGAGTCAGGCAACTATGGATGAACGAAATAGACAGATCGCTGAGATAGGTGCCTCACTGA
TTAAGCATTGGTAACTGTCAGACCAAGTTTACTCATATATACTTTAGATTGATTTAAAACTTCATTTTTA
ATTTAAAAGGATCTAGGTGAAGATCCTTTTTGATAATCTCATGACCAAAATCCCTTAACGTGAGTTTTCG
TTCCACTGAGCGTCAGACCCCGTAGAAAAGATCAAAGGATCTTCTTGAGATCCTTTTTTTCTGCGCGTAA
TCTGCTGCTTGCAAACAAAAAAACCACCGCTACCAGCGGTGGTTTGTTTGCCGGATCAAGAGCTACCAAC
TCTTTTTCCGAAGGTAACTGGCTTCAGCAGAGCGCAGATACCAAATACTGTTCTTCTAGTGTAGCCGTAG
TTAGGCCACCACTTCAAGAACTCTGTAGCACCGCCTACATACCTCGCTCTGCTAATCCTGTTACCAGTGG
CTGCTGCCAGTGGCGATAAGTCGTGTCTTACCGGGTTGGACTCAAGACGATAGTTACCGGATAAGGCGCA
GCGGTCGGGCTGAACGGGGGGTTCGTGCACACAGCCCAGCTTGGAGCGAACGACCTACACCGAACTGAGA
TACCTACAGCGTGAGCTATGAGAAAGCGCCACGCTTCCCGAAGGGAGAAAGGCGGACAGGTATCCGGTAA
GCGGCAGGGTCGGAACAGGAGAGCGCACGAGGGAGCTTCCAGGGGGAAACGCCTGGTATCTTTATAGTCC
TGTCGGGTTTCGCCACCTCTGACTTGAGCGTCGATTTTTGTGATGCTCGTCAGGGGGGCGGAGCCTATGG
AAAAACGCCAGCAACGCGGCCTTTTTACGGTTCCTGGCCTTTTGCTGGCCTTTTGCTCACATGTTCTTTC
CTGCGTTATCCCCTGATTCTGTGGATAACCGTATTACCGCCTTTGAGTGAGCTGATACCGCTCGCCGCAG
CCGAACGACCGAGCGCAGCGAGTCAGTGAGCGAGGAAGCGGAAGAGCGCCCAATACGCAAACCGCCTCTC
CCCGCGCGTTGGCCGATTCATTAATGCAGCGGATCCAGACATGATAAGATACATTGATGAGTTTGGACAA
ACCACAACTAGAATGCAGTGAAAAAAATGCTTTATTTGTGAAATTTGTGATGCTATTGCTTTATTTGTAA
CCATTATAAGCTGCAATAAACAAGTTAGCTTTTTGCAAAAGCCTAGGCCTCCAAAAAAGCCTCCTCACTA
CTTCTGGAATAGCTCAGAGGCCGAGGCGGCCTCGGCCTCTGCATAAATAAAAAAAATTAGTCAGCCATGG
GGCGGAGAATGGGCGGAACTGGGCGGAGTTAGGGGCGGGATGGGCGGAGTTAGGGGCGGGACTATGGTTG
CTGACTAATTGAGATGCGGATCCGCTGGCACGACAGGTTTCCCGACTGGAAAGCGGGCAGTGAGCGCAAC
GCAATTAATGTGAGTTAGCTCACTCATTAGGCACCCCAGGCTTTACACTTTATGCTTCCGGCTCGTATGT
TGTGTGGAATTGTGAGCGGATAACAATTTCACACAGGAAACAGCTATGACCATGATTACGCCAAGCTTGG
GCTGCAGGTCGAGGGATCTCCATAAGAGAAGAGGGACAGCTATGACTGGGAGTAGTCAGGAGAGGAGGAA
AAATCTGGCTAGTAAAACATGTAAGGAAAATTTTAGGGATGTTAAAGAAAAAAATAACACAAAACAAAAT
AT
